Addgene plasmid #160342: pMTU-DO-G418-C4
Purpose: (Empty Backbone) High-copy expression vector for K. marxianus, G418 selection
Depositing lab: John Morrissey. Depositing organization: University College Cork. Publication: Rational engineering of Kluyveromyces marxianus to create a chassis for the production of aromatic products. Rajkumar AS, Morrissey JP. Microb Cell Fact. 2020 Nov 11;19(1):207. doi: 10.1186/s12934-020-01461-7. PubMed 33176787.
Backbone
  Vector backbone: Constructed from MoClo Yeast Toolkit (Kit # 1000000061) and own yeast ARS (Addgene plasmid 125062)
  Backbone manufacturer: Partially Addgene
  Backbone size (bp): 3777
  Vector type: Yeast Expression ; Kluyveromyces marxianus
  Promoter: n/a
  Selectable markers: Neomycin (select with G418)
Growth in bacteria
  Bacterial resistance: Kanamycin, 50 μg/mL
  Growth temperature: 37°C
  Growth strain: DH5alpha
  Copy number: High Copy
Gene/Insert
  Sequencing primers: 5′ tttgctggccttttgctc; 3′ tattctgggcctccatgtc
Terms and licenses: Academic/Nonprofit Terms; Industry Terms: Not Available to Industry
How to cite: pMTU-DO-G418-C4 was a gift from John Morrissey (Addgene plasmid # 160342 ; http://n2t.net/addgene:160342 ; RRID:Addgene_160342)
