[The description below was written by a language model from this plasmid's Addgene catalogue record and pLannotate feature annotations shown in this document.]
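Description:
pMTU-DO-G418-C4 is an empty yeast expression backbone intended for Kluyveromyces marxianus, assembled from parts of the MoClo Yeast Toolkit together with the depositing lab's own yeast autonomously replicating sequence. It is a shuttle vector. In E. coli it replicates from a high-copy ColE1/pUC-type origin and is selected with kanamycin through an aph(3')-Ia (KanR) gene. In yeast it is selected with G418 through a separate kanMX cassette, which ends in the Ashbya gossypii TEF terminator. The catalogue describes the plasmid as high copy. The yeast ARS named in the backbone description was not picked up by the automated annotation, so its position in the sequence is not defined by the feature table.

No expression promoter or insert is recorded, consistent with its status as an empty acceptor. The annotated sequence contains a superfolder GFP coding sequence spanning the numbering origin, followed immediately by the bacterial rrnB T1 and T7Te transcription terminators. In Yeast Toolkit-style vectors, an arrangement like this typically serves as a bacterial GFP dropout cassette. Golden Gate assembly replaces it with the transcription unit(s) of interest, so correct clones can be recognised as non-fluorescent colonies. The "DO" in the name would fit this reading, but the record does not state it explicitly. The sequenced record is 4,807 nt, larger than the listed backbone size of 3,777 bp, and the placeholder cassette may account for the difference. The associated work concerns engineering K. marxianus as a chassis for producing aromatic compounds, and the vector is suited to episomal expression of assembled genes or pathways in that host.
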