Features (pLannotate 1.2.2; 7 found; start..end, strand, type, name):
    270..341     +  terminator     rrnB T1 terminator: transcription terminator T1 from the E. coli rrnB gene
    357..384     +  terminator     T7Te terminator: phage T7 early transcription terminator
    635..1990    +  gene           kanMX: yeast selectable marker conferring kanamycin resistance (Wach et al., 1994)
   1793..1990    +  terminator     TEF terminator: Ashbya gossypii TEF terminator
   2266..3081    -  CDS            KanR: aminoglycoside phosphotransferase; aph(3')-Ia; confers resistance to kanamycin in bacteria or G418 (Geneticin®) in eukaryotes
   3306..3894    +  rep_origin     ori: high-copy-number ColE1/pMB1/pBR322/pUC origin of replication
   4352..258     +  CDS            superfolder GFP (across the origin): GFP variant that folds robustly even when fused to poorly folded proteins (Pédelacq et al., 2006)
>Addgene plasmid #160342 | pMTU-DO-G418-C4 | addgene full sequence | sequence record 318012 | Addgene NGS Result
ACCGCCGATAAACAAAAAAATGGCATTAAAGCGAATTTTAAAATTCGCCACAACGTGGAGGATGGCAGCG
TGCAGCTGGCTGATCACTACCAGCAAAACACTCCAATCGGTGATGGTCCTGTTCTGCTGCCAGACAATCA
CTATCTGAGCACGCAAAGCGTTCTGTCTAAAGATCCGAACGAGAAACGCGATCATATGGTTCTGCTGGAG
TTCGTAACCGCAGCGGGCATCACGCATGGTATGGATGAACTGTACAAATGACCAGGCATCAAATAAAACG
AAAGGCTCAGTCGAAAGACTGGGCCTTTCGTTTTATCTGTTGTTTGTCGGTGAACGCTCTCTACTAGAGT
CACACTGGCTCACCTTCGGGTGGGCCTTTCTGCGTTTATAGGTCTCAGCTGGAAATCTGCTCGTCAGTGG
TGCTCACACTGACGAATCATGTACAGATCATACCGATGACTGCCTGGCGACTCACAACTAAGCAAGACAG
CCGGAACCAGCGCCGGCGAACACCACTGCATATATGGCATATCACAACAGTCCACGTCTCAAGCAGTTAC
AGAGATGTTACGAACCACTAGTGCACTGCAGTACAGTTTAGCTTGCCTCGTCCCCGCCGGGTCACCCGGC
CAGCGACATGGAGGCCCAGAATACCCTCCTTGACAGTCTTGACGTGCGCAGCTCAGGGGCATGATGTGAC
TGTCGCCCGTACATTTAGCCCATACATCCCCATGTATAATCATTTGCATCCATACATTTTGATGGCCGCA
CGGCGCGAAGCAAAAATTACGGCTCCTCGCTCCAGACCTGCGAGCAGGGAAACGCTCCCCTCACAGACGC
GTTGAATTGTCCCCACGCCGCGCCCCTGTAGAGAAATATAAAAGGTTAGGATTTGCCACTGAGGTTCTTC
TTTCATATACTTCCTTTTAAAATCTTGCTAGGATACAGTTCTCACATCACATCCGAACATAAACAAAAAT
GGGTAAGGAAAAGACTCACGTTTCGAGGCCGCGATTAAATTCCAACATGGATGCTGATTTATATGGGTAT
AAATGGGCTCGCGATAATGTCGGGCAATCAGGTGCGACAATCTATCGATTGTATGGGAAGCCCGATGCGC
CAGAGTTGTTTCTGAAACATGGCAAAGGTAGCGTTGCCAATGATGTTACAGATGAGATGGTCAGACTAAA
CTGGCTGACGGAATTTATGCCTCTTCCGACCATCAAGCATTTTATCCGTACTCCTGATGATGCATGGTTA
CTCACCACTGCGATCCCCGGCAAAACAGCATTCCAGGTATTAGAAGAATATCCTGATTCAGGTGAAAATA
TTGTTGATGCGCTGGCAGTGTTCCTGCGCCGGTTGCATTCGATTCCTGTTTGTAATTGTCCTTTTAACAG
CGATCGCGTATTTCGTCTGGCTCAGGCGCAATCACGAATGAATAACGGTTTGGTTGATGCGAGTGATTTT
GATGACGAGCGTAATGGCTGGCCTGTTGAACAAGTCTGGAAAGAAATGCATAAGCTTTTGCCATTCTCAC
CGGATTCAGTCGTCACTCATGGTGATTTCTCACTTGATAACCTTATTTTTGACGAGGGGAAATTAATAGG
TTGTATTGATGTTGGACGAGTCGGAATCGCAGACCGATACCAGGATCTTGCCATCCTATGGAACTGCCTC
GGTGAGTTTTCTCCTTCATTACAGAAACGGCTTTTTCAAAAATATGGTATTGATAATCCTGATATGAATA
AATTGCAGTTTCATTTGATGCTCGATGAGTTTTTCTAAAGTAACTGACAATAAAAAGATTCTTGTTTTCA
AGAACTTGTCATTTGTATAGTTTTTTTATATTGTAGTTGTTCTATTTTAATCAAATGTTAGCGTGATTTA
TATTTTTTTTCGCCTCGACATCATCTGCCCAGATGCGAAGTTAAGTGCGCAGAAAGTAATATCATGCGTC
AATCGTATGTGAATGCTGGTCGCTATACTGGAGTCAATACTTTCTAACATTGACCATTTTGCATCATTTT
GTTACGGAAAAGTGCTTTCCAATCATATATAATTAAAACTAGCGGATCACATTAAAAAGTTCATCCAAAG
TGAAAAAACATTCTAAATTTAGTAGACAGCAATTGTTTTAAAAGGGTGTTCCTATTTTCATATAACGGAG
AGAGTTAAGCTTCCTGTATGCAATTAGCAAATATTTTCACTGTAGAGTTCTGGGACCCGAGCGGCCGCGT
GTTACAACCAATTAACCAATTCTGATTAGAAAAACTCATCGAGCATCAAATGAAACTGCAATTTATTCAT
ATCAGGATTATCAATACCATATTTTTGAAAAAGCCGTTTCTGTAATGAAGGAGAAAACTCACCGAGGCAG
TTCCATAGGATGGCAAGATCCTGGTATCGGTCTGCGATTCCGACTCGTCCAACATCAATACAACCTATTA
ATTTCCCCTCGTCAAAAATAAGGTTATCAAGTGAGAAATCACCATGAGTGACGACTGAATCCGGTGAGAA
TGGCAAAAGCTTATGCATTTCTTTCCAGACTTGTTCAACAGGCCAGCCATTACGCTCGTCATCAAAATCA
CTCGCATCAACCAAACCGTTATTCATTCGTGATTGCGCCTGAGCGAGGCGAAATACGCGATCGCTGTTAA
AAGGACAATTACAAACAGGAATCGAATGCAACCGGCGCAGGAACACTGCCAGCGCATCAACAATATTTTC
ACCTGAATCAGGATATTCTTCTAATACCTGGAATGCTGTTTTCCCGGGGATCGCAGTGGTGAGTAACCAT
GCATCATCAGGAGTACGGATAAAATGCTTGATGGTCGGAAGAGGCATAAATTCCGTCAGCCAGTTTAGTC
TGACCATCTCATCTGTAACATCATTGGCAACGCTACCTTTGCCATGTTTCAGAAACAACTCTGGCGCATC
GGGCTTCCCATACAATCGATAGATTGTCGCACCTGATTGCCCGACATTATCGCGAGCCCATTTATACCCA
TATAAATCAGCATCCATGTTGGAATTTAATCGCGGCCTGGAGCAAGACGTTTCCCGTTGAATATGGCTCA
TAACACCCCTTGTATTACTGTTTATGTAAGCAGACAGTTTTATTGTTCATGATGATATATTTTTATCTTG
TGCAATGTAACATCAGAGATTTTGAGACACAACGTGGCTTTGTTGAATAAATCGAACTTTTGCTGAGTTG
AAGGATCAGTCATGACCAAAATCCCTTAACGTGAGTTTTCGTTCCACTGAGCGTCAGACCCCGTAGAAAA
GATCAAAGGATCTTCTTGAGATCCTTTTTTTCTGCGCGTAATCTGCTGCTTGCAAACAAAAAAACCACCG
CTACCAGCGGTGGTTTGTTTGCCGGATCAAGAGCTACCAACTCTTTTTCCGAAGGTAACTGGCTTCAGCA
GAGCGCAGATACCAAATACTGTTCTTCTAGTGTAGCCGTAGTTAGGCCACCACTTCAAGAACTCTGTAGC
ACCGCCTACATACCTCGCTCTGCTAATCCTGTTACCAGTGGCTGCTGCCAGTGGCGATAAGTCGTGTCTT
ACCGGGTTGGACTCAAGACGATAGTTACCGGATAAGGCGCAGCGGTCGGGCTGAACGGGGGGTTCGTGCA
CACAGCCCAGCTTGGAGCGAACGACCTACACCGAACTGAGATACCTACAGCGTGAGCTATGAGAAAGCGC
CACGCTTCCCGAAGGGAGAAAGGCGGACAGGTATCCGGTAAGCGGCAGGGTCGGAACAGGAGAGCGCACG
AGGGAGCTTCCAGGGGGAAACGCCTGGTATCTTTATAGTCCTGTCGGGTTTCGCCACCTCTGACTTGAGC
GTCGATTTTTGTGATGCTCGTCAGGGGGGCGGAGCCTATGGAAAAACGCCAGCAACGCGGCCTTTTTACG
GTTCCTGGCCTTTTGCTGGCCTTTTGCTCACATGTTCTTTCCTGCGTTATCCCCTGATTCTGTGGATAAC
CGTGCGGCCGCCCCTGAATTCGCATCTAGACTGATGAGACGTGGTAGAGCCACAAACAGCCGGTACAAGC
AACGATCTCCAGGACCATCTGAATCATGCGCGGATGACACGAACTCACGACGGCGATCACAGACATTAAC
CCACAGTACAGACACTGCGACAACGTGGCAATTCGTCGCAATACAACGTGAGACCGAAAGTGAAACGTGA
TTTCATGCGTCATTTTGAACATTTTGTAAATCTTATTTAATAATGTGTGCGGCAATTCACATTTAATTTA
TGAATGTTTTCTTAACATCGCGGCAACTCAAGAAACGGCAGGTTCGGATCTTAGCTACTAGAGAAAGAGG
AGAAATACTAGATGCGTAAAGGCGAAGAGCTGTTCACTGGTGTCGTCCCTATTCTGGTGGAACTGGATGG
TGATGTCAACGGTCATAAGTTTTCCGTGCGTGGCGAGGGTGAAGGTGACGCAACTAATGGTAAACTGACG
CTGAAGTTCATCTGTACTACTGGTAAACTGCCGGTTCCTTGGCCGACTCTGGTAACGACGCTGACTTATG
GTGTTCAGTGCTTTGCTCGTTATCCGGACCATATGAAGCAGCATGACTTCTTCAAGTCCGCCATGCCGGA
AGGCTATGTGCAGGAACGCACGATTTCCTTTAAGGATGACGGCACGTACAAAACGCGTGCGGAAGTGAAA
TTTGAAGGCGATACCCTGGTAAACCGCATTGAGCTGAAAGGCATTGACTTTAAAGAGGACGGCAATATCC
TGGGCCATAAGCTGGAATACAATTTTAACAGCCACAATGTTTACATC
